Addgene plasmid #219075: SFFV-HOXD8-Brd 105
Purpose: Transcription factor HOXD8 with a specific barcode assigned.
Depositing lab: Filipe Pereira. Depositing organization: Center for Neuroscience and Cell Biology, University of Coimbra. Publication: A combinatorial transcription factor screening platform for immune cell reprogramming. Kurochkin I, Altman AR, Caiado I, Pertiga-Cabral D, Halitzki E, Minaeva M, Zimmermannova O, Henriques-Oliveira L, Klein D, Nair M, Oliveira D, Cajal LR, Knittel R, Feick C, Ringner M, Martin M, Cirovic B, Pires CF, Rosa FF, Sitnicka E, Theis FJ, Pereira CF. Cell Syst. 2026 Jan 21;17(1):101457. doi: 10.1016/j.cels.2025.101457. Epub 2026 Jan 14. PubMed 41539305.
Backbone
  Vector backbone: SFFV-MCS
  Backbone size w/o insert (bp): 6638
  Vector type: Lentiviral
Growth in bacteria
  Bacterial resistance: Ampicillin, 100 μg/mL
  Growth temperature: 37°C
  Growth strain: NEB Stable
  Copy number: High Copy
Gene/Insert
  Gene/Insert name: HOXD8
  Species: H. sapiens (human)
  Insert size (bp): 870
  Entrez Gene: HOXD8 (a.k.a. HOX4, HOX4E, HOX5.4)
  Promoter: The spleen focus-forming virus (SFFV) promoter
  Cloning method: Restriction Enzyme; 5′ cloning site Bsp119I (not destroyed); 3′ cloning site BstHI (not destroyed)
Terms and licenses: Academic/Nonprofit Terms; Industry Terms: Not Available to Industry
Depositor comments: Barcode sequence cloned into XbaI restriction site. Design of plasmid is as follows: SFFV-[TF sequence]-WPRE-[Barcode sequence].
How to cite: SFFV-HOXD8-Brd 105 was a gift from Filipe Pereira (Addgene plasmid # 219075 ; http://n2t.net/addgene:219075 ; RRID:Addgene_219075)
