[The description below was written by a language model from this plasmid's Addgene catalogue record and pLannotate feature annotations shown in this document.]
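Description:
SFFV-HOXD8-Brd 105 is a lentiviral transfer plasmid built on the SFFV-MCS backbone that expresses the human homeobox transcription factor HOXD8 together with a construct-specific DNA barcode. In bacteria it is maintained through a high-copy ColE1/pUC-type origin and selected with ampicillin via the β-lactamase gene. An f1 origin, remnants of lac/lacZα sequence and T3/T7 promoters carried over from the parental cloning vector are also annotated, as are an SV40 origin and SV40 polyadenylation signal downstream of the viral cassette.

The viral portion has the layout of a self-inactivating, third-generation-style HIV-1 vector. An RSV promoter abuts a truncated 5' LTR to drive genomic RNA production in packaging cells, followed by the Ψ packaging signal with a partial gag sequence, the Rev response element for nuclear export of the unspliced RNA, and the cPPT/CTS, which aids nuclear import of the reverse-transcribed genome. The internal expression cassette uses the spleen focus-forming virus (SFFV) promoter, a strong promoter often chosen for haematopoietic cells, to drive the 870 bp HOXD8 coding sequence cloned between flanking polylinker sites. A WPRE follows to enhance transcript stability and expression, and the cassette ends at a ΔU3 3' LTR that inactivates LTR promoter activity after integration. No fluorescent reporter or mammalian selection marker is annotated.

According to the depositor, the barcode sits in an XbaI site downstream of the WPRE, so it should be carried in the 3' end of the transcript; it is not separately annotated in the feature table. The plasmid belongs to a barcoded transcription factor collection for combinatorial screening in immune cell reprogramming, where the barcode identifies which factors each cell received.
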