Features (pLannotate 1.2.2; 28 found; start..end, strand, type, name):
    101..327     -  promoter       RSV promoter: Rous sarcoma virus enhancer/promoter
    355..373     -  promoter       T3 promoter: promoter for bacteriophage T3 RNA polymerase
    418..434     -  protein_bind   lac operator: The lac repressor binds to the lac operator to inhibit transcription in E. coli. This inhibition can be relieved by adding lactose or isopropyl-β-D-thiogalactopyranoside (IPTG). lac repressor encoded by lacI
    442..472     -  promoter       lac promoter: promoter for the E. coli lac operon
    487..508     -  protein_bind   CAP binding site: CAP binding activates transcription in the presence of cAMP. E. coli catabolite activator protein
    521..613     -  CDS            lacI (fragment): lac repressor; lacI; The lac repressor binds to the lac operator to inhibit transcription in E. coli. This inhibition can be relieved by adding lactose or isopropyl-β-D-thiogalactopyranoside (IPTG).
    796..1384    -  rep_origin     ori: high-copy-number ColE1/pMB1/pBR322/pUC origin of replication
   1555..2415    -  CDS            AmpR: β-lactamase; bla; confers resistance to ampicillin, carbenicillin, and related antibiotics
   2416..2520    -  promoter       AmpR promoter: bla
   2573..3001    -  rep_origin     f1 ori (sequence partly withheld): f1 bacteriophage origin of replication; arrow indicates direction of (+) strand synthesis
   3006..3161    -  CDS            lacZα (fragment): LacZα fragment of β-galactosidase; lacZ fragment
   3169..3187    +  promoter       T7 promoter: promoter for bacteriophage T7 RNA polymerase
   3208..3343    -  rep_origin     SV40 ori: SV40 origin of replication
   3383..3504    -  polyA_signal   SV40 poly(A) signal: SV40 polyadenylation signal
   3576..3809    -  LTR            3' LTR (ΔU3): self-inactivating 3' long terminal repeat (LTR) from HIV-1
   3811..3882    -  CDS            nef (fragment): NEF_HV1Z2 - Experimental evidence at protein level: Swiss-Prot protein existence level 1. Extracellular Nef protein targets CD4(+) T-lymphocytes for apoptosis by interacting with CXCR4 surface receptors. From Human immunodeficiency virus type 1 group M subtype D (isolate Z2/CDC-Z34) (HIV-1).
   3928..4331    -  misc_feature   WPRE: woodchuck hepatitis virus posttranscriptional regulatory element
   4463..4522    -  CDS            S (fragment): HBSAG_WHV6 - Experimental evidence at transcript level: Swiss-Prot protein existence level 2. The middle envelope protein plays an important role in the budding of the virion. It is involved in the induction of budding in a nucleocapsid independent way. In this process the majority of envelope proteins bud to form subviral lipoprotein particles of 22 nm of diameter that do not contain a nucleocapsid (By similarity). From Woodchuck hepatitis B virus (isolate w64/pWS23) (WHV).
   4522..4547    -  misc_feature   MCS (fragment): pBluescript multiple cloning site
   4558..5427    -  CDS            HOXD8: HXD8_HUMAN - Also known as HOX4E. Experimental evidence at protein level: Swiss-Prot protein existence level 1. Sequence-specific transcription factor which is part of a developmental regulatory system that provides cells with specific positional identities on the anterior-posterior axis. From Homo sapiens (Human).
   5452..5475    -  misc_feature   MCS (fragment): pBluescript multiple cloning site
   5485..5886    -  promoter       SFFV promoter: spleen focus-forming virus long terminal repeat (LTR) promoter
   5920..6037    -  misc_feature   cPPT/CTS: central polypurine tract and central termination sequence of HIV-1
   6056..6156    -  CDS            Rev (fragment): human immunodeficiency virus 1 (HIV-1) Rev protein; rev; enhances nuclear export of unspliced and incompletely spliced viral mRNAs
   6533..6766    -  misc_feature   RRE: The Rev response element (RRE) of HIV-1 allows for Rev-dependent mRNA export from the nucleus to the cytoplasm.
   6912..7275    -  CDS            HIV-1 gag (fragment): gag protein from human immunodeficiency virus 1; gag
   7259..7384    -  misc_feature   HIV-1 Ψ: packaging signal of human immunodeficiency virus type 1
   7431..100     -  LTR            5' LTR (truncated) (across the origin): truncated 5' long terminal repeat (LTR) from HIV-1
>Addgene plasmid #219075 | SFFV-HOXD8-Brd 105 | addgene full sequence | sequence record 450428 | Addgene NGS Result
CTTGAAGCACTCAAGGCAAGCTTTATTGAGGCTTAAGCAGTGGGTTCCCTAGTTAGCCAGAGAGCTCCCA
GGCTCAGATCTGGTCTAACCAGAGAGACCCGTTTATGTATCGAGCTAGGCACTTAAATACAATATCTCTG
CAATGCGGCAATTCAGTGGTTCGTCCAATCCATGTCAGACCCGTCTGTTGCCTTCCTAATAAGGCACGAT
CGTACCACCTTACTTCCACCAATCGGCATGCACGGTGCTTTTTCTCTCCTTGTAAGGCATGTTGCTAACT
CATCGTTACCATGTTGCAAGACTACAAGAGTATTGCATAAGACTACATTAAGCTTGCAGCTCCAGCTTTT
GTTCCCTTTAGTGAGGGTTAATTGCGCGCTTGGCGTAATCATGGTCATAGCTGTTTCCTGTGTGAAATTG
TTATCCGCTCACAATTCCACACAACATACGAGCCGGAAGCATAAAGTGTAAAGCCTGGGGTGCCTAATGA
GTGAGCTAACTCACATTAATTGCGTTGCGCTCACTGCCCGCTTTCCAGTCGGGAAACCTGTCGTGCCAGC
TGCATTAATGAATCGGCCAACGCGCGGGGAGAGGCGGTTTGCGTATTGGGCGCTCTTCCGCTTCCTCGCT
CACTGACTCGCTGCGCTCGGTCGTTCGGCTGCGGCGAGCGGTATCAGCTCACTCAAAGGCGGTAATACGG
TTATCCACAGAATCAGGGGATAACGCAGGAAAGAACATGTGAGCAAAAGGCCAGCAAAAGGCCAGGAACC
GTAAAAAGGCCGCGTTGCTGGCGTTTTTCCATAGGCTCCGCCCCCCTGACGAGCATCACAAAAATCGACG
CTCAAGTCAGAGGTGGCGAAACCCGACAGGACTATAAAGATACCAGGCGTTTCCCCCTGGAAGCTCCCTC
GTGCGCTCTCCTGTTCCGACCCTGCCGCTTACCGGATACCTGTCCGCCTTTCTCCCTTCGGGAAGCGTGG
CGCTTTCTCATAGCTCACGCTGTAGGTATCTCAGTTCGGTGTAGGTCGTTCGCTCCAAGCTGGGCTGTGT
GCACGAACCCCCCGTTCAGCCCGACCGCTGCGCCTTATCCGGTAACTATCGTCTTGAGTCCAACCCGGTA
AGACACGACTTATCGCCACTGGCAGCAGCCACTGGTAACAGGATTAGCAGAGCGAGGTATGTAGGCGGTG
CTACAGAGTTCTTGAAGTGGTGGCCTAACTACGGCTACACTAGAAGAACAGTATTTGGTATCTGCGCTCT
GCTGAAGCCAGTTACCTTCGGAAAAAGAGTTGGTAGCTCTTGATCCGGCAAACAAACCACCGCTGGTAGC
GGTGGTTTTTTTGTTTGCAAGCAGCAGATTACGCGCAGAAAAAAAGGATCTCAAGAAGATCCTTTGATCT
TTTCTACGGGGTCTGACGCTCAGTGGAACGAAAACTCACGTTAAGGGATTTTGGTCATGAGATTATCAAA
AAGGATCTTCACCTAGATCCTTTTAAATTAAAAATGAAGTTTTAAATCAATCTAAAGTATATATGAGTAA
ACTTGGTCTGACAGTTACCAATGCTTAATCAGTGAGGCACCTATCTCAGCGATCTGTCTATTTCGTTCAT
CCATAGTTGCCTGACTCCCCGTCGTGTAGATAACTACGATACGGGAGGGCTTACCATCTGGCCCCAGTGC
TGCAATGATACCGCGAGACCCACGCTCACCGGCTCCAGATTTATCAGCAATAAACCAGCCAGCCGGAAGG
GCCGAGCGCAGAAGTGGTCCTGCAACTTTATCCGCCTCCATCCAGTCTATTAATTGTTGCCGGGAAGCTA
GAGTAAGTAGTTCGCCAGTTAATAGTTTGCGCAACGTTGTTGCCATTGCTACAGGCATCGTGGTGTCACG
CTCGTCGTTTGGTATGGCTTCATTCAGCTCCGGTTCCCAACGATCAAGGCGAGTTACATGATCCCCCATG
TTGTGCAAAAAAGCGGTTAGCTCCTTCGGTCCTCCGATCGTTGTCAGAAGTAAGTTGGCCGCAGTGTTAT
CACTCATGGTTATGGCAGCACTGCATAATTCTCTTACTGTCATGCCATCCGTAAGATGCTTTTCTGTGAC
TGGTGAGTACTCAACCAAGTCATTCTGAGAATAGTGTATGCGGCGACCGAGTTGCTCTTGCCCGGCGTCA
ATACGGGATAATACCGCGCCACATAGCAGAACTTTAAAAGTGCTCATCATTGGAAAACGTTCTTCGGGGC
GAAAACTCTCAAGGATCTTACCGCTGTTGAGATCCAGTTCGATGTAACCCACTCGTGCACCCAACTGATC
TTCAGCATCTTTTACTTTCACCAGCGTTTCTGGGTGAGCAAAAACAGGAAGGCAAAATGCCGCAAAAAAG
GGAATAAGGGCGACACGGAAATGTTGAATACTCATACTCTTCCTTTTTCAATATTATTGAAGCATTTATC
AGGGTTATTGTCTCATGAGCGGATACATATTTGAATGTATTTAGAAAAATAAACAAATAGGGGTTCCGCG
CACATTTCCCCGAAAAGTGCCACCTAAATTGTAAGCGTTAATATTTTGTTAAAATTCGCGTTAAATTTTT
GTTAAATCAGCTCATTTTTTAACCAATAGGCCGAAATCGGCAAAATCCCTTATAAATCAAAAGAATAGAC
CGAGATAGGGT
[37 nt withheld, positions 2672-2708]
AAAGAACGTGGACTCCAACGTCAAAGG
[49 nt withheld, positions 2736-2784]
T
[91 nt withheld, positions 2786-2876]
G
[124 nt withheld, positions 2878-3001]
CCCATTCGCCATTCAGGCTGCGCAACTGTTGGGAAGGGCGATCGGTGCGGGCCTCTTCGCTATTACGCCA
GCTGGCGAAAGGGGGATGTGCTGCAAGGCGATTAAGTTGGGTAACGCCAGGGTTTTCCCAGTCACGACGT
TGTAAAACGACGGCCAGTGAGCGCGCGTAATACGACTCACTATAGGGCGAATTGGGTACGTCCCTAGGCC
TCCAAAAAAGCCTCCTCACTACTTCTGGAATAGCTCAGAGGCCGAGGCGGCCTCGGCCTCTGCATAAATA
AAAAAAATTAGTCAGCCATGGGGCGGAGAATGGGCGGAACTGGGCGGAGTTAGGGGCGGGATGGGCGGAG
TTAGGGGCGGGATAGCTAGAGCCAGACATGATAAGATACATTGATGAGTTTGGACAAACCACAACTAGAA
TGCAGTGAAAAAAATGCTTTATTTGTGAAATTTGTGATGCTATTGCTTTATTTGTAACCATTATAAGCTG
CAATAAACAAGTTCCTCTCACTCTCTGATATTCATTTCTTTGCAAGTTATAAATACTGAATAATAAGATG
ACATGAACTACTACTGCTAGAGATTTTCCACACTGACTAAAAGGGTCTGAGGGATCTCTAGTTACCAGAG
TCACACAACAGACGGGCACACACTACTTGAAGCACTCAAGGCAAGCTTTATTGAGGCTTAAGCAGTGGGT
TCCCTAGTTAGCCAGAGAGCTCCCAGGCTCAGATCTGGTCTAACCAGAGAGACCCAGTACAAGCAAAAAG
CAGATCTTGTCTTCGTTGGGAGTGAATTAGCCCTTCCAGTCCCCCCTTTTCTTTTAAAAAGTGGCTAAGA
TCTACAGCTGCCTTGTAAGTCATTGGTCTAGAAGCGCTCTGAAGGCTGTACATCTAGAAGGTACAGCTTG
ATATCGAATTGCAAAGGACGTCAGCTTCCCCGACAACACCACGGAATTATCAGTGCCCAGCAACCTAGCC
CCTGTCCAGCAGCGGGCAAGGCAGGCGGCGATGAGTTCTGCCGTGGCGATCGGGAGGGGGAAAGCGAAAG
TCCCAGAAAGGAGTTGACAGGTGGTGGCAATGCCCCAGCCAGTGGGGGTTGCGTCAGCAAACACAGAGCA
CACCACGCCACGTTGACGGACAACGGGCCACAACTCCTCATAAAGAGACAGCAACCAGGATTTATACAAG
GAGGAGAAAACGAAAGCCGTACGGGAAGCAATAGCATGATACAGAGGCATTAAAGCAGCATATCCACACA
GCGTAAAAGGAGCAACATAGTTAAGAATATCAGTCAATCTTTCACAAATTTTGTAATCCAGAGGTTGATT
AACAGGAACAGAGCGTAAATAACGGGAAAGTTTCTTAACATGTTTGTCTTGTGGCAATACACCTGAACTA
GTAATTACATATCCCTAAAAATGTAAATGATTGCCCCACCATTTTGTTTTATTAACATTTAAATGTATAC
CCAAATCAAGAAAAACAGAACAAATATGGGAATAAATGGCGGTAAGATGCTCGAATTCCTGCAGCCCGGG
GGATCCGACCGGTCTAATTTGTCAGGCCTTCGGCTCTGTCTTCCTCCAGCTCTTGGGCTTCCTTTTTCGT
TTCCCCGTCCTTCACCTCCTGCCGGGAAACGGGAAATTTGTCCTTGTTGTTTTCCTTTTTCCATTTCATT
CTCCTGTTCTGGAACCAGATTTTTACCTGTCTCTCGGTGAGGGCTAGGGCGTGGGAAACCTCGATTCTTC
TTTTCCTGGTCAGATAGGGGTTAAAAAGAAATTCCTTTTCCAACTCTAGAGTTTGGAAGCGACTGTAGGT
TTGTCTTCCTCTTCGTCTACCAGGAGCTGCTTGTGGTCTCATCCACGGAAACATTTGAGAAGGAGACGAG
CTCTGATTTAAGTGGTCTGGGTCCTCGCCAATATTACCACTGGACGATTTACAGTCAGGATATTGTACCA
GCTCGGCCTCTTGCTGGGTCGTAAAAATCGGCTGTCTCTGTAAGTTATCGTATCCGTAAAACTTCGCGGG
CTCCCCGTGACAGGCAATCCCGCCGCAGGGGGGAGGTGGCGGCGGAGGCGGAGGATGCGGAGGAGGAGGG
GGGGCGGCCTGGTAGGCAGCGGCCGGGCTGCCCCCGCCGGGGTGGAAGTACTCCTGGCCCCGGCCTTCCC
TACCGCCGCACCCAGTCCCGGAGGGCGGCGGGGACGGGTGCGGGTGCGCGTGCGCCTGCGGGGGCGCGTG
CGGGAAGCCGGCGGCGCTGTTGCCATAGAGCTGCAGGGCTGCTGCGGCGGCGGCGTGACGGCCGCCGACC
TCGGGCGCGAAGTGACAGTCGTAGTAAGTGGGATTGATGGCCTCGCCCGCCGCCGCCGCCGCCGCAGCCG
CCGCCTTGTACTTGGAGTACAGCGGGTTCACGAAGTACGAACTCATTTCGAACCGCGGGCTAGCGGATCC
GTCGACGGTATCGATAAGCTTGATTCGACCGGCCGACTCAGTCTGTCGGAGGACTGGCGCGCCGAGTGAG
GGGTTGTGAGCTCTTTTATAGAGCTCGGGAAGCAGAAGCGCGCGAACAGAAGCGAGAAGCAGGCTGATTG
GTTAATTCAAATAAGGCGCAGGGTCATTTCAGGTCCTTGGGGGAGCCTGGAAACATCTGATGGGTCTTAA
GAAACTGCTGAGGGTTGGGCCATATCTGGGGACCATCTGTTCTTGGCCTCGGGCCGGGGCCGAAACTGCG
GTGACCATCTGTTCTTGGCCCCGGGCCGGGGCCGAAACTGCTCACCGCAGATATCCTGTTTGGCCCAACG
TTAGCTATTTTCATGTACCCGCCCTTGATCTGAACTTCTCTATTCTTGGTTTGGTATTTTTCCATGCCTT
GCAAAATGGCGTTACTGCAGCCAGCTCGAGGCTAGTCTCGTGATCGATAAAATTTTGAATTTTTGTAATT
TGTTTTTGTAATTCTTTAGTTTGTATGTCTGTTGCTATTATGTCTACTATTCTTTCCCCTGCACTGTACC
CCCCAATCCCCCCTTTTCTTTTAAAAGTTAACCGATACCGTCGAGATCCGTTCACTAATCGAATGGATCT
GTCTCTGTCTCTCTCTCCACCTTCTTCTTCTATTCCTTCGGGCCTGTCGGGTCCCCTCGGGGTTGGGAGG
TGGGTCTGAAACGATAATGGTGAATATCCCTGCCTAACTCTATTCACTATAGAAAGTACAGCAAAAACTA
TTCTTAAACCTACCAAGCCTCCTACTATCATTATGAATAATTTTATATACCACAGCCAATTTGTTATGTT
AAACCAATTCCACAAACTTGCCCATTTATCTAATTCCAATAATTCTTGTTCATTCTTTTCTTGCTGGTTT
TGCGATTCTTCAATTAAGGAGTGTATTAAGCTTGTGTAATTGTTAATTTCTCTGTCCCACTCCATCCAGG
TCGTGTGATTCCAAATCTGTTCCAGAGATTTATTACTCCAACTAGCATTCCAAGGCACAGCAGTGGTGCA
AATGAGTTTTCCAGAGCAACCCCAAATCCCCAGGAGCTGTTGATCCTTTAGGTATCTTTCCACAGCCAGG
ATTCTTGCCTGGAGCTGCTTGATGCCCCAGACTGTGAGTTGCAACAGATGCTGTTGCGCCTCAATAGCCC
TCAGCAAATTGTTCTGCTGCTGCACTATACCAGACAATAATTGTCTGGCCTGTACCGTCAGCGTCATTGA
CGCTGCGCCCATAGTGCTTCCTGCTGCTCCCAAGAACCCAAGGAACAAAGCTCCTATTCCCACTGCTCTT
TTTTCTCTCTGCACCACTCTTCTCTTTGCCTTGGTGGGTGCTACTCCTAATGGTTCAATTTTTACTACTT
TATATTTATATAATTCACTTCTCCAATTGTCCCTCATATCTCCTCCTCCAGGTCTGAAGATCAGCGGCCG
CTTGCTGTGCGGTGGTCTTACTTTTGTTTTGCTCTTCCTCTATCTTGTCTAAAGCTTCCTTGGTGTCTTT
TATCTCTATCCTTTGATGCACACAATAGAGGGTTGCTACTGTATTATATAATGATCTAAGTTCTTCTGAT
CCTGTCTGAAGGGATGGTTGTAGCTGTCCCAGTATTTGTCTACAGCCTTCTGATGTTTCTAACAGGCCAG
GATTAACTGCGAATCGTTCTAGCTCCCTGCTTGCCCATACTATATGTTTTAATTTATATTTTTTCTTTCC
CCCTGGCCTTAACCGAATTTTTTCCCATCGCGATCTAATTCTCCCCCGCTTAATACTGACGCTCTCGCAC
CCATCTCTCTCCTTCTAGCCTCCGCTAGTCAAAATTTTTGGCGTACTCACCAGTCGCCGCCCCTCGCCTC
TTGCCGTGCGCGCTTCAGCAAGCCGAGTCCTGCGTCGAGAGAGCTCCTCTGGTTTCCCTTTCGCTTTCAA
GTCCCTGTTCGGGCGCCACTGCTAGAGATTTTCCACACTGACTAAAAGGGTCTGAGGGATCTCTAGTTAC
CAGAGTCACACAACAGACGGGCACACACTA
