>Addgene plasmid #219075 | SFFV-HOXD8-Brd 105 | depositor partial sequence | sequence record 427706 | Barcode sequence
TGTACAGCCTTCAGAGCGCT
